Addgene plasmid #132202: pDONR221_SLC43A3
Purpose: Gateway entry clone with codon-optimized ORF sequence for subcloning into custom expression vectors
Depositing lab: RESOLUTE Consortium & Giulio Superti-Furga. Depositing organization: CeMM Research Center for Molecular Medicine. Publication: The RESOLUTE consortium: unlocking SLC transporters for drug discovery. Superti-Furga G, Lackner D, Wiedmer T, Ingles-Prieto A, Barbosa B, Girardi E, Goldmann U, Gurtl B, Klavins K, Klimek C, Lindinger S, Lineiro-Retes E, Muller AC, Onstein S, Redinger G, Reil D, Sedlyarov V, Wolf G, Crawford M, Everley R, ... Steppan CM. Nat Rev Drug Discov. 2020 Jul;19(7):429-430. doi: 10.1038/d41573-020-00056-6. PubMed 32265506.
Backbone
  Vector backbone: pDONR221
  Backbone manufacturer: Thermo Fisher Scientific
  Backbone size w/o insert (bp): 2550
  Vector type: Mammalian Expression
Growth in bacteria
  Bacterial resistance: Kanamycin, 50 μg/mL
  Growth temperature: 37°C
  Growth strain: Stbl3
  Copy number: High Copy
Gene/Insert
  Gene/Insert name: SLC43A3 (alt name: SEEEG-1, Eeg1, DKFZp762A227, FOAP-13, PRO1659)
  Species: H. sapiens (human)
  Insert size (bp): 1473
  Entrez Gene: SLC43A3 (a.k.a. EEG1, FOAP-13, PRO1659, SEEEG-1, DKFZp762A227)
  Cloning method: Gateway Cloning
  Sequencing primers: 5′ M13-fwd; 3′ M13-rev
Terms and licenses: Academic/Nonprofit Terms; Industry Terms
Depositor comments: For more information on the full Resolute plasmid collection, please see www.addgene.org/depositor-collections/re-solute/. Please provide your feedback on this plasmid to the RESOLUTE consortium by filling out their RESOLUTE repository feedback form: https://forms.office.com/Pages/ResponsePage.aspx?id=0e05yklzmkS7rjFGQL4N7z4feCLQvEJAmVcOCM_u885UN1JJRko0Ukg4TVQwNTZLOUxPQVJWT1NHUCQlQCN0PWcu
How to cite: pDONR221_SLC43A3 was a gift from RESOLUTE Consortium & Giulio Superti-Furga (Addgene plasmid # 132202 ; http://n2t.net/addgene:132202 ; RRID:Addgene_132202)
