[The description below was written by a language model from this plasmid's Addgene catalogue record and pLannotate feature annotations shown in this document.]
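Description:
pDONR221_SLC43A3 is a Gateway entry clone built on the pDONR221 backbone and carrying a codon-optimized open reading frame for human SLC43A3, a solute carrier family member also known as EEG1 or FOAP-13. It belongs to a consortium-generated collection of solute carrier (SLC) transporter clones intended to support drug-discovery research on this protein family. The plasmid is about 4.0 kb in the sequenced record. It replicates in E. coli from a high-copy ColE1/pUC-type origin and is selected with kanamycin through an aminoglycoside phosphotransferase (KanR) gene.

The 1,473 bp SLC43A3 coding sequence lies between attL1 and attL2 recombination sites, so an LR Clonase reaction can transfer it directionally into any attR-containing destination vector. Although the catalogue lists the vector type as mammalian expression, the feature table shows no eukaryotic promoter or polyadenylation signal around the insert. Expression therefore depends on the regulatory elements and any tags supplied by the chosen destination vector, which fits the stated purpose of subcloning into custom expression vectors. The record does not say whether the ORF retains a stop codon.

Upstream of attL1, the rrnB T1 and T2 transcription terminators shield the cassette from read-through transcription originating in the backbone. A T7 promoter sits just outside attL2, pointing toward the insert. Short annotated lacI and lacZα fragments are backbone remnants with no functional role. M13 forward and reverse priming sites flank the cassette for sequence verification of the insert.
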