Features (pLannotate 1.2.2; 10 found; start..end, strand, type, name):
    121..213     +  CDS            lacI (fragment): lac repressor; lacI; The lac repressor binds to the lac operator to inhibit transcription in E. coli. This inhibition can be relieved by adding lactose or isopropyl-β-D-thiogalactopyranoside (IPTG).
    268..295     -  terminator     rrnB T2 terminator: transcription terminator T2 from the E. coli rrnB gene
    427..470     +  terminator     rrnB T1 terminator: Escherichia coli rrnB; transcription terminator T1 from the E. coli rrnB gene
    517..553     -  CDS            lacZα (fragment): LacZα fragment of β-galactosidase; lacZ fragment
    569..668     +  protein_bind   attL1: mutant version of attL; recombination site for the Gateway® LR reaction LR Clonase™
    674..2146    +  CDS            SLC43A3: S43A3_HUMAN - Experimental evidence at protein level: Swiss-Prot protein existence level 1. Putative transporter. From Homo sapiens (Human).
   2148..2247    -  protein_bind   attL2: mutant version of attL; recombination site for the Gateway® LR reaction LR Clonase™
   2265..2283    -  promoter       T7 promoter: promoter for bacteriophage T7 RNA polymerase
   2417..3226    +  CDS            KanR: aminoglycoside phosphotransferase; aph(3')-Ia; confers resistance to kanamycin in bacteria or G418 (Geneticin®) in eukaryotes
   3373..3961    +  rep_origin     ori: high-copy-number ColE1/pMB1/pBR322/pUC origin of replication
>Addgene plasmid #132202 | pDONR221_SLC43A3 | addgene full sequence | sequence record 261196 | Addgene NGS Result
CTTTCCTGCGTTATCCCCTGATTCTGTGGATAACCGTATTACCGCCTTTGAGTGAGCTGATACCGCTCGC
CGCAGCCGAACGACCGAGCGCAGCGAGTCAGTGAGCGAGGAAGCGGAAGAGCGCCCAATACGCAAACCGC
CTCTCCCCGCGCGTTGGCCGATTCATTAATGCAGCTGGCACGACAGGTTTCCCGACTGGAAAGCGGGCAG
TGAGCGCAACGCAATTAATACGCGTACCGCTAGCCAGGAAGAGTTTGTAGAAACGCAAAAAGGCCATCCG
TCAGGATGGCCTTCTGCTTAGTTTGATGCCTGGCAGTTTATGGCGGGCGTCCTGCCCGCCACCCTCCGGG
CCGTTGCTTCACAACGTTCAAATCCGCTCCCGGCGGATTTGTCCTACTCAGGAGAGCGTTCACCGACAAA
CAACAGATAAAACGAAAGGCCCAGTCTTCCGACTGAGCCTTTCGTTTTATTTGATGCCTGGCAGTTCCCT
ACTCTCGCGTTAACGCTAGCATGGATGTTTTCCCAGTCACGACGTTGTAAAACGACGGCCAGTCTTAAGC
TCGGGCCCCAAATAATGATTTTATTTTGACTGATAGTGACCTGTTCGTTGCAACACATTGATGAGCAATG
CTTTTTTATAATGCCAACTTTGTACAAAAAAGCAGGCTCCACCATGGCAGGACAGGGACTGCCACTGCAC
GTGGCCACCCTGCTGACAGGACTGCTGGAGTGCCTGGGATTCGCAGGCGTGCTGTTTGGATGGCCATCCC
TGGTGTTCGTGTTTAAGAACGAGGACTACTTCAAGGATCTGTGCGGACCAGACGCAGGACCTATCGGAAA
TGCAACCGGACAGGCAGACTGTAAGGCACAGGATGAGCGGTTCTCTCTGATCTTTACACTGGGCAGCTTT
ATGAACAATTTCATGACCTTTCCCACAGGCTACATCTTCGATCGGTTTAAGACCACAGTGGCCAGACTGA
TCGCCATCTTCTTTTATACCACAGCCACCCTGATCATCGCCTTCACAAGCGCCGGATCCGCCGTGCTGCT
GTTTCTGGCCATGCCTATGCTGACCATCGGCGGCATCCTGTTCCTGATCACAAACCTGCAGATCGGCAAT
CTGTTTGGTCAACATAGATCCACCATCATAACCCTGTACAACGGCGCCTTCGACAGCTCCTCTGCCGTGT
TTCTGATCATCAAGCTGCTGTATGAGAAGGGCATCAGCCTGAGAGCCTCCTTCATCTTTATCAGCGTGTG
CAGCACCTGGCACGTGGCCAGGACATTCCTGCTGATGCCAAGGGGACACATCCCATACCCACTGCCCCCT
AACTACAGCTATGGCCTGTGCCCTGGCAATGGCACCACAAAGGAGGAGAAGGAGACCGCCGAGCACGAGA
ATAGGGAGCTGCAGAGCAAGGAGTTCCTGTCCGCCAAGGAGGAGACACCAGGAGCAGGACAGAAGCAGGA
GCTGCGCTCCTTTTGGTCTTACGCCTTCTCCCGGAGATTTGCCTGGCACCTGGTGTGGCTGTCTGTGATC
CAGCTGTGGCACTATCTGTTCATCGGCACCCTGAACTCCCTGCTGACAAATATGGCAGGAGGCGACATGG
CAAGGGTGTCTACCTACACAAACGCCTTCGCCTTTACCCAGTTTGGCGTGCTGTGCGCCCCTTGGAATGG
CCTGCTGATGGATCGGCTGAAGCAGAAGTATCAGAAGGAGGCCAGAAAGACCGGAAGCTCCACACTGGCA
GTGGCCCTGTGCTCTACCGTGCCAAGCCTGGCCCTGACAAGCCTGCTGTGCCTGGGATTCGCACTGTGCG
CATCCGTGCCTATCCTGCCACTGCAGTACCTGACCTTCATCCTGCAGGTCATCTCTCGCAGCTTTCTGTA
TGGCTCTAACGCCGCCTTCCTGACCCTGGCCTTTCCTAGCGAGCACTTCGGCAAGCTGTTTGGACTGGTC
ATGGCACTGTCCGCCGTGGTGTCTCTGCTGCAGTTCCCAATCTTTACCCTGATCAAGGGCAGCCTGCAGA
ACGATCCCTTCTACGTGAATGTGATGTTTATGCTGGCCATCCTGCTGACCTTCTTTCACCCTTTCCTGGT
GTATAGGGAGTGTCGCACATGGAAGGAGTCCCCATCTGCCATCGCCGACCCAGCTTTCTTGTACAAAGTT
GGCATTATAAGAAAGCATTGCTTATCAATTTGTTGCAACGAACAGGTCACTATCAGTCAAAATAAAATCA
TTATTTGCCATCCAGCTGATATCCCCTATAGTGAGTCGTATTACATGGTCATAGCTGTTTCCTGGCAGCT
CTGGCCCGTGTCTCAAAATCTCTGATGTTACATTGCACAAGATAAAAATATATCATCATGAACAATAAAA
CTGTCTGCTTACATAAACAGTAATACAAGGGGTGTTATGAGCCATATTCAACGGGAAACGTCGAGGCCGC
GATTAAATTCCAACATGGATGCTGATTTATATGGGTATAAATGGGCTCGCGATAATGTCGGGCAATCAGG
TGCGACAATCTATCGCTTGTATGGGAAGCCCGATGCGCCAGAGTTGTTTCTGAAACATGGCAAAGGTAGC
GTTGCCAATGATGTTACAGATGAGATGGTCAGACTAAACTGGCTGACGGAATTTATGCCTCTTCCGACCA
TCAAGCATTTTATCCGTACTCCTGATGATGCATGGTTACTCACCACTGCGATCCCCGGAAAAACAGCATT
CCAGGTATTAGAAGAATATCCTGATTCAGGTGAAAATATTGTTGATGCGCTGGCAGTGTTCCTGCGCCGG
TTGCATTCGATTCCTGTTTGTAATTGTCCTTTTAACAGCGATCGCGTATTTCGTCTCGCTCAGGCGCAAT
CACGAATGAATAACGGTTTGGTTGATGCGAGTGATTTTGATGACGAGCGTAATGGCTGGCCTGTTGAACA
AGTCTGGAAAGAAATGCATAAACTTTTGCCATTCTCACCGGATTCAGTCGTCACTCATGGTGATTTCTCA
CTTGATAACCTTATTTTTGACGAGGGGAAATTAATAGGTTGTATTGATGTTGGACGAGTCGGAATCGCAG
ACCGATACCAGGATCTTGCCATCCTATGGAACTGCCTCGGTGAGTTTTCTCCTTCATTACAGAAACGGCT
TTTTCAAAAATATGGTATTGATAATCCTGATATGAATAAATTGCAGTTTCATTTGATGCTCGATGAGTTT
TTCTAATCAGAATTGGTTAATTGGTTGTAACACTGGCAGAGCATTACGCTGACTTGACGGGACGGCGCAA
GCTCATGACCAAAATCCCTTAACGTGAGTTACGCGTCGTTCCACTGAGCGTCAGACCCCGTAGAAAAGAT
CAAAGGATCTTCTTGAGATCCTTTTTTTCTGCGCGTAATCTGCTGCTTGCAAACAAAAAAACCACCGCTA
CCAGCGGTGGTTTGTTTGCCGGATCAAGAGCTACCAACTCTTTTTCCGAAGGTAACTGGCTTCAGCAGAG
CGCAGATACCAAATACTGTTCTTCTAGTGTAGCCGTAGTTAGGCCACCACTTCAAGAACTCTGTAGCACC
GCCTACATACCTCGCTCTGCTAATCCTGTTACCAGTGGCTGCTGCCAGTGGCGATAAGTCGTGTCTTACC
GGGTTGGACTCAAGACGATAGTTACCGGATAAGGCGCAGCGGTCGGGCTGAACGGGGGGTTCGTGCACAC
AGCCCAGCTTGGAGCGAACGACCTACACCGAACTGAGATACCTACAGCGTGAGCTATGAGAAAGCGCCAC
GCTTCCCGAAGGGAGAAAGGCGGACAGGTATCCGGTAAGCGGCAGGGTCGGAACAGGAGAGCGCACGAGG
GAGCTTCCAGGGGGAAACGCCTGGTATCTTTATAGTCCTGTCGGGTTTCGCCACCTCTGACTTGAGCGTC
GATTTTTGTGATGCTCGTCAGGGGGGCGGAGCCTATGGAAAAACGCCAGCAACGCGGCCTTTTTACGGTT
CCTGGCCTTTTGCTGGCCTTTTGCTCACATGTT
