>Addgene plasmid #132202 | pDONR221_SLC43A3 | depositor partial sequence | sequence record 253804 | Codon-optimized ORF of SLC43A3
ATGGCAGGACAGGGACTGCCACTGCACGTGGCCACCCTGCTGACAGGACTGCTGGAGTGCCTGGGATTCG
CAGGCGTGCTGTTTGGATGGCCATCCCTGGTGTTCGTGTTTAAGAACGAGGACTACTTCAAGGATCTGTG
CGGACCAGACGCAGGACCTATCGGAAATGCAACCGGACAGGCAGACTGTAAGGCACAGGATGAGCGGTTC
TCTCTGATCTTTACACTGGGCAGCTTTATGAACAATTTCATGACCTTTCCCACAGGCTACATCTTCGATC
GGTTTAAGACCACAGTGGCCAGACTGATCGCCATCTTCTTTTATACCACAGCCACCCTGATCATCGCCTT
CACAAGCGCCGGATCCGCCGTGCTGCTGTTTCTGGCCATGCCTATGCTGACCATCGGCGGCATCCTGTTC
CTGATCACAAACCTGCAGATCGGCAATCTGTTTGGTCAACATAGATCCACCATCATAACCCTGTACAACG
GCGCCTTCGACAGCTCCTCTGCCGTGTTTCTGATCATCAAGCTGCTGTATGAGAAGGGCATCAGCCTGAG
AGCCTCCTTCATCTTTATCAGCGTGTGCAGCACCTGGCACGTGGCCAGGACATTCCTGCTGATGCCAAGG
GGACACATCCCATACCCACTGCCCCCTAACTACAGCTATGGCCTGTGCCCTGGCAATGGCACCACAAAGG
AGGAGAAGGAGACCGCCGAGCACGAGAATAGGGAGCTGCAGAGCAAGGAGTTCCTGTCCGCCAAGGAGGA
GACACCAGGAGCAGGACAGAAGCAGGAGCTGCGCTCCTTTTGGTCTTACGCCTTCTCCCGGAGATTTGCC
TGGCACCTGGTGTGGCTGTCTGTGATCCAGCTGTGGCACTATCTGTTCATCGGCACCCTGAACTCCCTGC
TGACAAATATGGCAGGAGGCGACATGGCAAGGGTGTCTACCTACACAAACGCCTTCGCCTTTACCCAGTT
TGGCGTGCTGTGCGCCCCTTGGAATGGCCTGCTGATGGATCGGCTGAAGCAGAAGTATCAGAAGGAGGCC
AGAAAGACCGGAAGCTCCACACTGGCAGTGGCCCTGTGCTCTACCGTGCCAAGCCTGGCCCTGACAAGCC
TGCTGTGCCTGGGATTCGCACTGTGCGCATCCGTGCCTATCCTGCCACTGCAGTACCTGACCTTCATCCT
GCAGGTCATCTCTCGCAGCTTTCTGTATGGCTCTAACGCCGCCTTCCTGACCCTGGCCTTTCCTAGCGAG
CACTTCGGCAAGCTGTTTGGACTGGTCATGGCACTGTCCGCCGTGGTGTCTCTGCTGCAGTTCCCAATCT
TTACCCTGATCAAGGGCAGCCTGCAGAACGATCCCTTCTACGTGAATGTGATGTTTATGCTGGCCATCCT
GCTGACCTTCTTTCACCCTTTCCTGGTGTATAGGGAGTGTCGCACATGGAAGGAGTCCCCATCTGCCATC
GCC
